>Addgene plasmid #246912 | ER-GFP pLVX CMVpuro | addgene full sequence | sequence record 491528 | Addgene NGS Result
TTCACTCCCAAAGAAGACAAGATATCCTTGATCTGTGGATCTACCACACACAAGGCTACTTCCCTGATTA
GCAGAACTACACACCAGGGCCAGGGGTCAGATATCCACTGACCTTTGGATGGTGCTACAAGCTAGTACCA
GTTGAGCCAGATAAGGTAGAAGAGGCCAATAAAGGAGAGAACACCAGCTTGTTACACCCTGTGAGCCTGC
ATGGGATGGATGACCCGGAGAGAGAAGTGTTAGAGTGGAGGTTTGACAGCCGCCTAGCATTTCATCACGT
GGCCCGAGAGCTGCATCCGGAGTACTTCAAGAACTGCTGATATCGAGCTTGCTACAAGGGACTTTCCGCT
GGGGACTTTCCAGGGAGGCGTGGCCTGGGCGGGACTGGGGAGTGGCGAGCCCTCAGATCCTGCATATAAG
CAGCTGCTTTTTGCCTGTACTGGGTCTCTCTGGTTAGACCAGATCTGAGCCTGGGAGCTCTCTGGCTAAC
TAGGGAACCCACTGCTTAAGCCTCAATAAAGCTTGCCTTGAGTGCTTCAAGTAGTGTGTGCCCGTCTGTT
GTGTGACTCTGGTAACTAGAGATCCCTCAGACCCTTTTAGTCAGTGTGGAAAATCTCTAGCAGTGGCGCC
CGAACAGGGACTTGAAAGCGAAAGGGAAACCAGAGGAGCTCTCTCGACGCAGGACTCGGCTTGCTGAAGC
GCGCACGGCAAGAGGCGAGGGGCGGCGACTGGTGAGTACGCCAAAAATTTTGACTAGCGGAGGCTAGAAG
GAGAGAGATGGGTGCGAGAGCGTCAGTATTAAGCGGGGGAGAATTAGATCGCGATGGGAAAAAATTCGGT
TAAGGCCAGGGGGAAAGAAAAAATATAAATTAAAACATATAGTATGGGCAAGCAGGGAGCTAGAACGATT
CGCAGTTAATCCTGGCCTGTTAGAAACATCAGAAGGCTGTAGACAAATACTGGGACAGCTACAACCATCC
CTTCAGACAGGATCAGAAGAACTTAGATCATTATATAATACAGTAGCAACCCTCTATTGTGTGCATCAAA
GGATAGAGATAAAAGACACCAAGGAAGCTTTAGACAAGATAGAGGAAGAGCAAAACAAAAGTAAGACCAC
CGCACAGCAAGCGGCCGGCCGCTGATCTTCAGACCTGGAGGAGGAGATATGAGGGACAATTGGAGAAGTG
AATTATATAAATATAAAGTAGTAAAAATTGAACCATTAGGAGTAGCACCCACCAAGGCAAAGAGAAGAGT
GGTGCAGAGAGAAAAAAGAGCAGTGGGAATAGGAGCTTTGTTCCTTGGGTTCTTGGGAGCAGCAGGAAGC
ACTATGGGCGCAGCGTCAATGACGCTGACGGTACAGGCCAGACAATTATTGTCTGGTATAGTGCAGCAGC
AGAACAATTTGCTGAGGGCTATTGAGGCGCAACAGCATCTGTTGCAACTCACAGTCTGGGGCATCAAGCA
GCTCCAGGCAAGAATCCTGGCTGTGGAAAGATACCTAAAGGATCAACAGCTCCTGGGGATTTGGGGTTGC
TCTGGAAAACTCATTTGCACCACTGCTGTGCCTTGGAATGCTAGTTGGAGTAATAAATCTCTGGAACAGA
TTTGGAATCACACGACCTGGATGGAGTGGGACAGAGAAATTAACAATTACACAAGCTTAATACACTCCTT
AATTGAAGAATCGCAAAACCAGCAAGAAAAGAATGAACAAGAATTATTGGAATTAGATAAATGGGCAAGT
TTGTGGAATTGGTTTAACATAACAAATTGGCTGTGGTATATAAAATTATTCATAATGATAGTAGGAGGCT
TGGTAGGTTTAAGAATAGTTTTTGCTGTACTTTCTATAGTGAATAGAGTTAGGCAGGGATATTCACCATT
ATCGTTTCAGACCCACCTCCCAACCCCGAGGGGACCCGACAGGCCCGAAGGAATAGAAGAAGAAGGTGGA
GAGAGAGACAGAGACAGATCCATTCGATTAGTGAACGGATCTCGACGGTATCGCCTTTAAAAGAAAAGGG
GGGATTGGGGGGTACAGTGCAGGGGAAAGAATAGTAGACATAATAGCAACAGACATACAAACTAAAGAAT
TACAAAAACAAATTACAAAAATTCAAAATTTTCGGGTTTATTACAGGGACAGCAGAGATCCAGTTTATCG
ATAAGCTTGGGAGTTCCGCGTTACATAACTTACGGTAAATGGCCCGCCTGGCTGACCGCCCAACGACCCC
CGCCCATTGACGTCAATAATGACGTATGTTCCCATAGTAACGCCAATAGGGACTTTCCATTGACGTCAAT
GGGTGGAGTATTTACGGTAAACTGCCCACTTGGCAGTACATCAAGTGTATCATATGCCAAGTACGCCCCC
TATTGACGTCAATGACGGTAAATGGCCCGCCTGGCATTATGCCCAGTACATGACCTTATGGGACTTTCCT
ACTTGGCAGTACATCTACGTATTAGTCATCGCTATTACCATGGTGATGCGGTTTTGGCAGTACATCAATG
GGCGTGGATAGCGGTTTGACTCACGGGGATTTCCAAGTCTCCACCCCATTGACGTCAATGGGAGTTTGTT
TTGGCACCAAAATCAACGGGACTTTCCAAAATGTCGTAACAACTCCGCCCCATTGACGCAAATGGGCGGT
AGGCGTGTACGGTGGGAGGTCTATATAAGCAGAGCTCGTTTAGTGAACCGTCAGATCGCCTGGAGACGCC
ATCCACGCTGTTTTGACCTCCATAGAAGACACCGACTCTACTAGAGGATCGCTAGCGCTACCGGACTCAG
ATCTCGAGCTCATCGGGATCCGCCACCATGCTGCTATCCGTGCCGCTGCTGCTCGGCCTCCTCGGCCTGG
CCGTCGCCGTGAGCAAGGGCGAGGAGCTGTTCACCGGGGTGGTGCCCATCCTGGTCGAGCTGGACGGCGA
CGTAAACGGCCACAAGTTCAGCGTGTCCGGCGAGGGCGAGGGCGATGCCACCTACGGCAAGCTGACCCTG
AAGTTCATCTGCACCACCGGCAAGCTGCCCGTGCCCTGGCCCACCCTCGTGACCACCCTGACCTACGGCG
TGCAGTGCTTCAGCCGCTACCCCGACCACATGAAGCAGCACGACTTCTTCAAGTCCGCCATGCCCGAAGG
CTACGTCCAGGAGCGCACCATCTTCTTCAAGGACGACGGCAACTACAAGACCCGCGCCGAGGTGAAGTTC
GAGGGCGACACCCTGGTGAACCGCATCGAGCTGAAGGGCATCGACTTCAAGGAGGACGGCAACATCCTGG
GGCACAAGCTGGAGTACAACTACAACAGCCACAACGTCTATATCATGGCCGACAAGCAGAAGAACGGCAT
CAAGGTGAACTTCAAGATCCGCCACAACATCGAGGACGGCAGCGTGCAGCTCGCCGACCACTACCAGCAG
AACACCCCCATCGGCGACGGCCCCGTGCTGCTGCCCGACAACCACTACCTGAGCACCCAGTCCGCCCTGA
GCAAAGACCCCAACGAGAAGCGCGATCACATGGTCCTGCTGGAGTTCGTGACCGCCGCCGGGATCACTCT
CGGCATGGACGAGCTGTACAAGAAGGATGAACTTTAAGAATTCCGACATGCTCTAGATAATTCTACCGGG
TAGGGGAGGCGCTTTTCCCAAGGCAGTCTGGAGCATGCGCTTTAGCAGCCCCGCTGGGCACTTGGCGCTA
CACAAGTGGCCTCTGGCCTCGCACACATTCCACATCCACCGGTAGGCGCCAACCGGCTCCGTTCTTTGGT
GGCCCCTTCGCGCCACCTTCTACTCCTCCCCTAGTCAGGAAGTTCCCCCCCGCCCCGCAGCTCGCGTCGT
GCAGGACGTGACAAATGGAAGTAGCACGTCTCACTAGTCTCGTGCAGATGGACAGCACCGCTGAGCAATG
GAAGCGGGTAGGCCTTTGGGGCAGCGGCCAATAGCAGCTTTGCTCCTTCGCTTTCTGGGCTCAGAGGCTG
GGAAGGGGTGGGTCCGGGGGCGGGCTCAGGGGCGGGCTCAGGGGCGGGGCGGGCGCCCGAAGGTCCTCCG
GAGGCCCGGCATTCTGCACGCTTCAAAAGCGCACGTCTGCCGCGCTGTTCTCCTCTTCCTCATCTCCGGG
CCTTTCGACCTGCAGCCCAAGCTTACCATGACCGAGTACAAGCCCACGGTGCGCCTCGCCACCCGCGACG
ACGTCCCCAGGGCCGTACGCACCCTCGCCGCCGCGTTCGCCGACTACCCCGCCACGCGCCACACCGTCGA
TCCGGACCGCCACATCGAGCGGGTCACCGAGCTGCAAGAACTCTTCCTCACGCGCGTCGGGCTCGACATC
GGCAAGGTGTGGGTCGCGGACGACGGCGCCGCGGTGGCGGTCTGGACCACGCCGGAGAGCGTCGAAGCGG
GGGCGGTGTTCGCCGAGATCGGCCCGCGCATGGCCGAGTTGAGCGGTTCCCGGCTGGCCGCGCAGCAACA
GATGGAAGGCCTCCTGGCGCCGCACCGGCCCAAGGAGCCCGCGTGGTTCCTGGCCACCGTCGGCGTCTCG
CCCGACCACCAGGGCAAGGGTCTGGGCAGCGCCGTCGTGCTCCCCGGAGTGGAGGCGGCCGAGCGCGCCG
GGGTGCCCGCCTTCCTGGAGACCTCCGCGCCCCGCAACCTCCCCTTCTACGAGCGGCTCGGCTTCACCGT
CACCGCCGACGTCGAGGTGCCCGAAGGACCGCGCACCTGGTGCATGACCCGCAAGCCCGGTGCCTGACCG
CGTCTGGAACAATCAACCTCTGGATTACAAAATTTGTGAAAGATTGACTGGTATTCTTAACTATGTTGCT
CCTTTTACGCTATGTGGATACGCTGCTTTAATGCCTTTGTATCATGCTATTGCTTCCCGTATGGCTTTCA
TTTTCTCCTCCTTGTATAAATCCTGGTTGCTGTCTCTTTATGAGGAGTTGTGGCCCGTTGTCAGGCAACG
TGGCGTGGTGTGCACTGTGTTTGCTGACGCAACCCCCACTGGTTGGGGCATTGCCACCACCTGTCAGCTC
CTTTCCGGGACTTTCGCTTTCCCCCTCCCTATTGCCACGGCGGAACTCATCGCCGCCTGCCTTGCCCGCT
GCTGGACAGGGGCTCGGCTGTTGGGCACTGACAATTCCGTGGTGTTGTCGGGGAAGCTGACGTCCTTTCC
ATGGCTGCTCGCCTGTGTTGCCACCTGGATTCTGCGCGGGACGTCCTTCTGCTACGTCCCTTCGGCCCTC
AATCCAGCGGACCTTCCTTCCCGCGGCCTGCTGCCGGCTCTGCGGCCTCTTCCGCGTCTTCGCCTTCGCC
CTCAGACGAGTCGGATCTCCCTTTGGGCCGCCTCCCCGCCTGGAATTAATTCTGCAGTCGAGACCTAGAA
AAACATGGAGCAATCACAAGTAGCAATACAGCAGCTACCAATGCTGATTGTGCCTGGCTAGAAGCACAAG
AGGAGGAGGAGGTGGGTTTTCCAGTCACACCTCAGGTACCTTTAAGACCAATGACTTACAAGGCAGCTGT
AGATCTTAGCCACTTTTTAAAAGAAAAGAGGGGACTGGAAGGGCTAATTCACTCCCAACGAAGACAAGAT
ATCCTTGATCTGTGGATCTACCACACACAAGGCTACTTCCCTGATTAGCAGAACTACACACCAGGGCCAG
GGGTCAGATATCCACTGACCTTTGGATGGTGCTACAAGCTAGTACCAGTTGAGCCAGATAAGGTAGAAGA
GGCCAATAAAGGAGAGAACACCAGCTTGTTACACCCTGTGAGCCTGCATGGGATGGATGACCCGGAGAGA
GAAGTGTTAGAGTGGAGGTTTGACAGCCGCCTAGCATTTCATCACGTGGCCCGAGAGCTGCATCCGGAGT
ACTTCAAGAACTGCTGATATCGAGCTTGCTACAAGGGACTTTCCGCTGGGGACTTTCCAGGGAGGCGTGG
CCTGGGCGGGACTGGGGAGTGGCGAGCCCTCAGATCCTGCATATAAGCAGCTGCTTTTTGCCTGTACTGG
GTCTCTCTGGTTAGACCAGATCTGAGCCTGGGAGCTCTCTGGCTAACTAGGGAACCCACTGCTTAAGCCT
CAATAAAGCTTGCCTTGAGTGCTTCAAGTAGTGTGTGCCCGTCTGTTGTGTGACTCTGGTAACTAGAGAT
CCCTCAGACCCTTTTAGTCAGTGTGGAAAATCTCTAGCAGTAGTAGTTCATGTCATCTTATTATTCAGTA
TTTATAACTTGCAAAGAAATGAATATCAGAGAGTGAGAGGCCTTGACATTGCTAGCGTTTTACCGTCGAC
CTCTAGCTAGAGCTTGGCGTAATCATGGTCATAGCTGTTTCCTGTGTGAAATTGTTATCCGCTCACAATT
CCACACAACATACGAGCCGGAAGCATAAAGTGTAAAGCCTGGGGTGCCTAATGAGTGAGCTAACTCACAT
TAATTGCGTTGCGCTCACTGCCCGCTTTCCAGTCGGGAAACCTGTCGTGCCAGCTGCATTAATGAATCGG
CCAACGCGCGGGGAGAGGCGGTTTGCGTATTGGGCGCTCTTCCGCTTCCTCGCTCACTGACTCGCTGCGC
TCGGTCGTTCGGCTGCGGCGAGCGGTATCAGCTCACTCAAAGGCGGTAATACGGTTATCCACAGAATCAG
GGGATAACGCAGGAAAGAACATGTGAGCAAAAGGCCAGCAAAAGGCCAGGAACCGTAAAAAGGCCGCGTT
GCTGGCGTTTTTCCATAGGCTCCGCCCCCCTGACGAGCATCACAAAAATCGACGCTCAAGTCAGAGGTGG
CGAAACCCGACAGGACTATAAAGATACCAGGCGTTTCCCCCTGGAAGCTCCCTCGTGCGCTCTCCTGTTC
CGACCCTGCCGCTTACCGGATACCTGTCCGCCTTTCTCCCTTCGGGAAGCGTGGCGCTTTCTCATAGCTC
ACGCTGTAGGTATCTCAGTTCGGTGTAGGTCGTTCGCTCCAAGCTGGGCTGTGTGCACGAACCCCCCGTT
CAGCCCGACCGCTGCGCCTTATCCGGTAACTATCGTCTTGAGTCCAACCCGGTAAGACACGACTTATCGC
CACTGGCAGCAGCCACTGGTAACAGGATTAGCAGAGCGAGGTATGTAGGCGGTGCTACAGAGTTCTTGAA
GTGGTGGCCTAACTACGGCTACACTAGAAGAACAGTATTTGGTATCTGCGCTCTGCTGAAGCCAGTTACC
TTCGGAAAAAGAGTTGGTAGCTCTTGATCCGGCAAACAAACCACCGCTGGTAGCGGTGGTTTTTTTGTTT
GCAAGCAGCAGATTACGCGCAGAAAAAAAGGATCTCAAGAAGATCCTTTGATCTTTTCTACGGGGTCTGA
CGCTCAGTGGAACGAAAACTCACGTTAAGGGATTTTGGTCATGAGATTATCAAAAAGGATCTTCACCTAG
ATCCTTTTAAATTAAAAATGAAGTTTTAAATCAATCTAAAGTATATATGAGTAAACTTGGTCTGACAGTT
ACCAATGCTTAATCAGTGAGGCACCTATCTCAGCGATCTGTCTATTTCGTTCATCCATAGTTGCCTGACT
CCCCGTCGTGTAGATAACTACGATACGGGAGGGCTTACCATCTGGCCCCAGTGCTGCAATGATACCGCGA
GACCCACGCTCACCGGCTCCAGATTTATCAGCAATAAACCAGCCAGCCGGAAGGGCCGAGCGCAGAAGTG
GTCCTGCAACTTTATCCGCCTCCATCCAGTCTATTAATTGTTGCCGGGAAGCTAGAGTAAGTAGTTCGCC
AGTTAATAGTTTGCGCAACGTTGTTGCCATTGCTACAGGCATCGTGGTGTCACGCTCGTCGTTTGGTATG
GCTTCATTCAGCTCCGGTTCCCAACGATCAAGGCGAGTTACATGATCCCCCATGTTGTGCAAAAAAGCGG
TTAGCTCCTTCGGTCCTCCGATCGTTGTCAGAAGTAAGTTGGCCGCAGTGTTATCACTCATGGTTATGGC
AGCACTGCATAATTCTCTTACTGTCATGCCATCCGTAAGATGCTTTTCTGTGACTGGTGAGTACTCAACC
AAGTCATTCTGAGAATAGTGTATGCGGCGACCGAGTTGCTCTTGCCCGGCGTCAATACGGGATAATACCG
CGCCACATAGCAGAACTTTAAAAGTGCTCATCATTGGAAAACGTTCTTCGGGGCGAAAACTCTCAAGGAT
CTTACCGCTGTTGAGATCCAGTTCGATGTAACCCACTCGTGCACCCAACTGATCTTCAGCATCTTTTACT
TTCACCAGCGTTTCTGGGTGAGCAAAAACAGGAAGGCAAAATGCCGCAAAAAAGGGAATAAGGGCGACAC
GGAAATGTTGAATACTCATACTCTTCCTTTTTCAATATTATTGAAGCATTTATCAGGGTTATTGTCTCAT
GAGCGGATACATATTTGAATGTATTTAGAAAAATAAACAAATAGGGGTTCCGCGCACATTTCCCCGAAAA
GTGCCACCTGACGTCGACGGATCGGGAGATCAACTTGTTTATTGCAGCTTATAATGGTTACAAATAAAGC
AATAGCATCACAAATTTCACAAATAAAGCATTTTTTTCACTGCATTCTAGTTGTGGTTTGTCCAAACTCA
TCAATGTATCTTATCATGTCTGGATCAACTGGATAACTCAAGCTAACCAAAATCATCCCAAACTTCCCAC
CCCATACCCTATTACCACTGCCAATTACCTGTGGTTTCATTTACTCTAAACCTGTGATTCCTCTGAATTA
TTTTCATTTTAAAGAAATTGTATTTGTTAAATATGTACTACAAACTTAGTAGTTGGAAGGGCTAA
Features (pLannotate 1.2.2; 24 found; start..end, strand, type, name):
    365..622     +  LTR            5' LTR (truncated): truncated 5' long terminal repeat (LTR) from HIV-1
    669..794     +  misc_feature   HIV-1 Ψ: packaging signal of human immunodeficiency virus type 1
    778..1116    +  CDS            HIV-1 gag (fragment): gag protein from human immunodeficiency virus 1; gag
   1291..1524    +  misc_feature   RRE: The Rev response element (RRE) of HIV-1 allows for Rev-dependent mRNA export from the nucleus to the cytoplasm.
   1901..2001    +  CDS            Rev (fragment): human immunodeficiency virus 1 (HIV-1) Rev protein; rev; enhances nuclear export of unspliced and incompletely spliced viral mRNAs
   2016..2131    +  misc_feature   cPPT/CTS: central polypurine tract and central termination sequence of HIV-1 (lacking the first T)
   2189..2492    +  enhancer       CMV enhancer: human cytomegalovirus immediate early enhancer
   2493..2696    +  promoter       CMV promoter: human cytomegalovirus (CMV) immediate early promoter
   2781..2812    +  misc_feature   MCS (fragment): multiple cloning site
   2879..3592    +  CDS            EGFP: EGFP is a basic (constitutively fluorescent) green fluorescent protein published in 1996, derived from Aequorea victoria. It is reported to be a rapidly-maturing weak dimer with moderate acid sensitivity.
   3638..4137    +  promoter       PGK promoter: mouse phosphoglycerate kinase 1 promoter
   4158..4757    +  CDS            PuroR: puromycin N-acetyltransferase; pac from Streptomyces alboniger; confers resistance to puromycin
   4771..5359    +  misc_feature   WPRE: woodchuck hepatitis virus posttranscriptional regulatory element
   5376..5894    +  CDS            nef (fragment): NEF_HV1BR - Experimental evidence at protein level: Swiss-Prot protein existence level 1. Extracellular Nef protein targets CD4(+) T-lymphocytes for apoptosis by interacting with CXCR4 surface receptors (PubMed:14990729). From Human immunodeficiency virus type 1 group M subtype B (isolate BRU/LAI) (HIV-1).
   5942..6199    +  LTR            5' LTR (truncated): truncated 5' long terminal repeat (LTR) from HIV-1
   6352..6368    -  protein_bind   lac operator: The lac repressor binds to the lac operator to inhibit transcription in E. coli. This inhibition can be relieved by adding lactose or isopropyl-β-D-thiogalactopyranoside (IPTG). lac repressor encoded by lacI
   6376..6406    -  promoter       lac promoter: promoter for the E. coli lac operon
   6421..6442    -  protein_bind   CAP binding site: CAP binding activates transcription in the presence of cAMP. E. coli catabolite activator protein
   6455..6547    -  CDS            lacI (fragment): lac repressor; lacI; The lac repressor binds to the lac operator to inhibit transcription in E. coli. This inhibition can be relieved by adding lactose or isopropyl-β-D-thiogalactopyranoside (IPTG).
   6730..7318    -  rep_origin     ori: high-copy-number ColE1/pMB1/pBR322/pUC origin of replication
   7489..8349    -  CDS            AmpR: β-lactamase; bla; confers resistance to ampicillin, carbenicillin, and related antibiotics
   8350..8454    -  promoter       AmpR promoter: bla
   8502..8636    +  polyA_signal   SV40 poly(A) signal: SV40 polyadenylation signal
   8803..317     +  CDS            nef (fragment) (across the origin): NEF_HV1BR - Experimental evidence at protein level: Swiss-Prot protein existence level 1. Extracellular Nef protein targets CD4(+) T-lymphocytes for apoptosis by interacting with CXCR4 surface receptors (PubMed:14990729). From Human immunodeficiency virus type 1 group M subtype B (isolate BRU/LAI) (HIV-1).
