[The description below was written by a language model from this plasmid's Addgene catalogue record and pLannotate feature annotations shown in this document.]
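Description:
ER-GFP pLVX CMVpuro is an HIV-1-based lentiviral transfer plasmid built on the pLVX CMV-puro backbone for expressing an endoplasmic reticulum-targeted EGFP in mammalian cells. It is propagated in E. coli through a high-copy ColE1/pUC-type origin and selected with ampicillin via the β-lactamase gene. Residual lac promoter/operator sequences and an SV40 polyadenylation signal also sit in the bacterial backbone. The sequenced record is about 8.8 kb.

The region to be packaged is flanked by two HIV-1 LTR annotations, each preceded by nef-derived sequence. It carries the Ψ packaging signal with an adjoining gag fragment, the Rev response element for Rev-dependent nuclear export of the genomic RNA, and the cPPT/CTS element, which aids nuclear import and transduction efficiency. Between these elements, the CMV immediate-early enhancer and promoter drive the 714 bp EGFP insert, which was cloned between BamHI and EcoRI sites that remain intact. The catalogue entry describes the reporter as carrying an ER retention signal sequence. The feature table annotates only the EGFP coding region, so the nature and position of the ER-targeting or retention motifs are not specified, although short unannotated stretches flank the EGFP annotation. Downstream, a separate mouse PGK promoter drives puromycin N-acetyltransferase, allowing selection of stably transduced cells. A WPRE ahead of the 3' LTR enhances transcript stability and expression.

The plasmid supplies no viral structural or enzymatic proteins, so packaging and envelope functions must be provided in trans to produce virus. The construct provides stable, puromycin-selectable expression of an ER-localised green fluorescent marker. The associated work concerns an oligosaccharyltransferase and NF-κB signalling, but the record does not state the reporter's specific experimental role there.
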