Addgene plasmid #246912: ER-GFP pLVX CMVpuro
Purpose: Lentiviral-based expression of EGFP with an ER retention signal sequence in mammalian cells
Depositing lab: William Kaelin. Depositing organization: Dana-Farber Cancer Institute. Publication: Positive selection CRISPR screens reveal a druggable pocket in an oligosaccharyltransferase required for inflammatory signaling to NF-kappaB. Lampson BL, Ramiotarez AS, Baro M, He L, Hegde M, Koduri V, Pfaff JL, Hanna RE, Kowal J, Shirole NH, He Y, Doench JG, Contessa JN, Locher KP, Kaelin WG Jr. Cell. 2024 Apr 25;187(9):2209-2223.e16. doi: 10.1016/j.cell.2024.03.022. PubMed 38670073.
Backbone
  Vector backbone: pLVX CMV-puro
  Vector type: Mammalian Expression, Lentiviral
  Selectable markers: Puromycin
Growth in bacteria
  Bacterial resistance: Ampicillin, 100 μg/mL
  Growth temperature: 30°C
  Growth strain: NEB Stable
  Copy number: Unknown
Gene/Insert
  Gene/Insert name: EGFP
  Species: Synthetic
  Insert size (bp): 714
  Promoter: CMV
  Cloning method: Restriction Enzyme; 5′ cloning site BamHI (not destroyed); 3′ cloning site EcoRI (not destroyed)
  Sequencing primers: 5′ CMV-F
Terms and licenses: Academic/Nonprofit Terms; Industry Terms: Not Available to Industry
How to cite: ER-GFP pLVX CMVpuro was a gift from William Kaelin (Addgene plasmid # 246912 ; http://n2t.net/addgene:246912 ; RRID:Addgene_246912)
